Addgene plasmid #141942: TFORF2146
Purpose: Lentiviral vector for overexpressing transcription factor ORFs with unique 24-bp barcodes. Barcodes facilitate identification of transcription factors in pooled screens.
Depositing lab: Feng Zhang. Depositing organization: Broad Institute. Publication: A transcription factor atlas of directed differentiation. Joung J, Ma S, Tay T, Geiger-Schuller KR, Kirchgatterer PC, Verdine VK, Guo B, Arias-Garcia MA, Allen WE, Singh A, Kuksenko O, Abudayyeh OO, Gootenberg JS, Fu Z, Macrae RK, Buenrostro JD, Regev A, Zhang F. Cell. 2023 Jan 5;186(1):209-229.e26. doi: 10.1016/j.cell.2022.11.026. PubMed 36608654.
Backbone
  Vector backbone: pLX_TRC317
  Backbone manufacturer: Broad Institute Genetic Perturbation Platform
  Backbone size w/o insert (bp): 8264
  Vector type: Mammalian Expression, Lentiviral
  Selectable markers: Puromycin
Growth in bacteria
  Bacterial resistance: Ampicillin, 100 μg/mL
  Growth temperature: 30°C
  Growth strain: NEB Stable
  Copy number: High Copy
Gene/Insert
  Gene/Insert name: ZNF529
  Species: H. sapiens (human)
  Insert size (bp): 1478
  Entrez Gene: ZNF529
  Promoter: EF1a
  Cloning method: Unknown
  Sequencing primers: 5′ GGGTGGAGACTGAAGTTAGGCCAG; 3′ CACATAGCGTAAAAGGAGCAACATAG
Terms and licenses: Academic/Nonprofit Terms; Industry Terms: Not Available to Industry
Depositor comments: NM_001321351,XM_011527167,XM_017027044,XM_017027041,XM_017027043,XM_017027042,ENST00000334116 . The transcription factor ORF portion of this plasmid was synthesized by Genewiz. Please test multiple small colonies in case of plasmid recombination. To make this collection available in a timely manner, a portion of this collection was not fully sequenced by Addgene. If an Addgene verified full plasmid sequence is not available, please contact us prior to placing an order to request the full sequence.
How to cite: TFORF2146 was a gift from Feng Zhang (Addgene plasmid # 141942 ; http://n2t.net/addgene:141942 ; RRID:Addgene_141942)
