[The description below was written by a language model from this plasmid's Addgene catalogue record and pLannotate feature annotations shown in this document.]
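Description:
TFORF2146 is a third-generation, self-inactivating lentiviral expression plasmid built on the pLX_TRC317 backbone and carrying the human zinc-finger gene ZNF529 as one member of a barcoded transcription factor ORF collection. It is maintained in E. coli through a high-copy ColE1/pUC-type origin with ampicillin resistance (bla), and also carries an f1 origin and leftover lac/T7/T3 cloning-vector elements. The depositor notes that the plasmid can recombine, as is common for LTR-containing vectors.

The viral portion starts with an RSV promoter fused to a truncated HIV-1 5' LTR, which drives Tat-independent genomic RNA production in packaging cells. This is followed by the Ψ packaging signal with a gag fragment, the RRE for Rev-dependent nuclear export, a cPPT/CTS, and finally a WPRE and a ΔU3 3' LTR, with an SV40 polyadenylation signal downstream. Within this unit, an SV40 early promoter/origin drives puromycin N-acetyltransferase for selection of transduced mammalian cells, and a separate EF-1α promoter drives the ZNF529 ORF (about 1.5 kb according to the catalogue). The automated annotation labels only the first part of the ORF as ZNF529. The short CCR5 zinc-finger and U6 hits further downstream are probably incidental matches, to the zinc-finger repeats in the first case, rather than functional parts. The unique 24-bp barcode described in the record is not annotated in the feature table, so its exact position is not stated.

The construct is intended for constitutive overexpression of ZNF529, either individually or in pooled lentiviral screens. In pooled screens, the barcode identifies which transcription factor each cell received, for example in directed differentiation studies.
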