Features (pLannotate 1.2.2; 32 found; start..end, strand, type, name):
      5..231     +  promoter       RSV promoter: Rous sarcoma virus enhancer/promoter
    232..412     +  LTR            5' LTR (truncated): truncated 5' long terminal repeat (LTR) from HIV-1
    459..584     +  misc_feature   HIV-1 Ψ: packaging signal of human immunodeficiency virus type 1
    568..931     +  CDS            HIV-1 gag (fragment): gag protein from human immunodeficiency virus 1; gag
   1077..1310    +  misc_feature   RRE: The Rev response element (RRE) of HIV-1 allows for Rev-dependent mRNA export from the nucleus to the cytoplasm.
   1687..1713    +  CDS            Rev (fragment): human immunodeficiency virus 1 (HIV-1) Rev protein; rev; enhances nuclear export of unspliced and incompletely spliced viral mRNAs
   1720..1743    +  promoter       SV40 promoter (fragment): SV40 early promoter
   1744..1815    +  promoter       SV40 promoter (fragment): SV40 enhancer and early promoter
   1839..1974    +  rep_origin     SV40 ori: SV40 origin of replication
   2020..2616    +  CDS            PuroR (fragment): puromycin N-acetyltransferase; pac from Streptomyces; confers resistance to puromycin
   2665..2782    +  misc_feature   cPPT/CTS: central polypurine tract and central termination sequence of HIV-1
   2847..2913    +  CDS            small t antigen (fragment): SV40 (simian virus 40) small t antigen
   2920..4098    +  promoter       EF-1α promoter: strong constitutive promoter for human elongation factor EF-1α
   4115..4678    +  CDS            ZNF529 (fragment): ZN529_HUMAN - Also known as KIAA1615. Experimental evidence at protein level: Swiss-Prot protein existence level 1. May be involved in transcriptional regulation. From Homo sapiens (Human).
   5045..5061    +  CDS            CCR5TC (fragment): zinc-finger domain from the CCR5-224 (+) zinc-finger nuclease that recognizes the left half-site target sequence in the human CCR5 gene (Perez et al., 2008; Gross et al., 2013)
   5504..5557    +  promoter       U6 promoter (fragment): RNA polymerase III promoter for human U6 snRNA
   5599..6187    +  misc_feature   WPRE: woodchuck hepatitis virus posttranscriptional regulatory element
   6238..6257    +  misc_feature   cPPT/CTS (fragment): central polypurine tract and central termination sequence of HIV-1
   6259..6492    +  LTR            3' LTR (ΔU3): self-inactivating 3' long terminal repeat (LTR) from HIV-1
   6570..6691    +  polyA_signal   SV40 poly(A) signal: SV40 polyadenylation signal
   6731..6866    +  rep_origin     SV40 ori: SV40 origin of replication
   6887..6905    -  promoter       T7 promoter: promoter for bacteriophage T7 RNA polymerase
   6913..7068    +  CDS            lacZα (fragment): LacZα fragment of β-galactosidase; lacZ fragment
   7073..7501    +  rep_origin     f1 ori (sequence partly withheld): f1 bacteriophage origin of replication; arrow indicates direction of (+) strand synthesis
   7554..7658    +  promoter       AmpR promoter: bla
   7659..8519    +  CDS            AmpR: β-lactamase; bla; confers resistance to ampicillin, carbenicillin, and related antibiotics
   8690..9278    +  rep_origin     ori: high-copy-number ColE1/pMB1/pBR322/pUC origin of replication
   9461..9553    +  CDS            lacI (fragment): lac repressor; lacI; The lac repressor binds to the lac operator to inhibit transcription in E. coli. This inhibition can be relieved by adding lactose or isopropyl-β-D-thiogalactopyranoside (IPTG).
   9566..9587    +  protein_bind   CAP binding site: CAP binding activates transcription in the presence of cAMP. E. coli catabolite activator protein
   9602..9632    +  promoter       lac promoter: promoter for the E. coli lac operon
   9640..9656    +  protein_bind   lac operator: The lac repressor binds to the lac operator to inhibit transcription in E. coli. This inhibition can be relieved by adding lactose or isopropyl-β-D-thiogalactopyranoside (IPTG). lac repressor encoded by lacI
   9701..9719    +  promoter       T3 promoter: promoter for bacteriophage T3 RNA polymerase
>Addgene plasmid #141942 | TFORF2146 | addgene full sequence | sequence record 454927 | Addgene NGS Result
TTAATGTAGTCTTATGCAATACTCTTGTAGTCTTGCAACATGGTAACGATGAGTTAGCAACATGCCTTAC
AAGGAGAGAAAAAGCACCGTGCATGCCGATTGGTGGAAGTAAGGTGGTACGATCGTGCCTTATTAGGAAG
GCAACAGACGGGTCTGACATGGATTGGACGAACCACTGAATTGCCGCATTGCAGAGATATTGTATTTAAG
TGCCTAGCTCGATACATAAACGGGTCTCTCTGGTTAGACCAGATCTGAGCCTGGGAGCTCTCTGGCTAAC
TAGGGAACCCACTGCTTAAGCCTCAATAAAGCTTGCCTTGAGTGCTTCAAGTAGTGTGTGCCCGTCTGTT
GTGTGACTCTGGTAACTAGAGATCCCTCAGACCCTTTTAGTCAGTGTGGAAAATCTCTAGCAGTGGCGCC
CGAACAGGGACTTGAAAGCGAAAGGGAAACCAGAGGAGCTCTCTCGACGCAGGACTCGGCTTGCTGAAGC
GCGCACGGCAAGAGGCGAGGGGCGGCGACTGGTGAGTACGCCAAAAATTTTGACTAGCGGAGGCTAGAAG
GAGAGAGATGGGTGCGAGAGCGTCAGTATTAAGCGGGGGAGAATTAGATCGCGATGGGAAAAAATTCGGT
TAAGGCCAGGGGGAAAGAAAAAATATAAATTAAAACATATAGTATGGGCAAGCAGGGAGCTAGAACGATT
CGCAGTTAATCCTGGCCTGTTAGAAACATCAGAAGGCTGTAGACAAATACTGGGACAGCTACAACCATCC
CTTCAGACAGGATCAGAAGAACTTAGATCATTATATAATACAGTAGCAACCCTCTATTGTGTGCATCAAA
GGATAGAGATAAAAGACACCAAGGAAGCTTTAGACAAGATAGAGGAAGAGCAAAACAAAAGTAAGACCAC
CGCACAGCAAGCGGCCGCTGATCTTCAGACCTGGAGGAGGAGATATGAGGGACAATTGGAGAAGTGAATT
ATATAAATATAAAGTAGTAAAAATTGAACCATTAGGAGTAGCACCCACCAAGGCAAAGAGAAGAGTGGTG
CAGAGAGAAAAAAGAGCAGTGGGAATAGGAGCTTTGTTCCTTGGGTTCTTGGGAGCAGCAGGAAGCACTA
TGGGCGCAGCGTCAATGACGCTGACGGTACAGGCCAGACAATTATTGTCTGGTATAGTGCAGCAGCAGAA
CAATTTGCTGAGGGCTATTGAGGCGCAACAGCATCTGTTGCAACTCACAGTCTGGGGCATCAAGCAGCTC
CAGGCAAGAATCCTGGCTGTGGAAAGATACCTAAAGGATCAACAGCTCCTGGGGATTTGGGGTTGCTCTG
GAAAACTCATTTGCACCACTGCTGTGCCTTGGAATGCTAGTTGGAGTAATAAATCTCTGGAACAGATTTG
GAATCACACGACCTGGATGGAGTGGGACAGAGAAATTAACAATTACACAAGCTTAATACACTCCTTAATT
GAAGAATCGCAAAACCAGCAAGAAAAGAATGAACAAGAATTATTGGAATTAGATAAATGGGCAAGTTTGT
GGAATTGGTTTAACATAACAAATTGGCTGTGGTATATAAAATTATTCATAATGATAGTAGGAGGCTTGGT
AGGTTTAAGAATAGTTTTTGCTGTACTTTCTATAGTGAATAGAGTTAGGCAGGGATATTCACCATTATCG
TTTCAGACCCACCTCCCAACCCCGAGGGGACCCATGCATTGCATCTCAATTAGTCAGCAACCAGGTGTGG
AAAGTCCCCAGGCTCCCCAGCAGGCAGAAGTATGCAAAGCATGCGTCTCAATTAGTCAGCAACCATAGTC
CCGCCCCTAACTCCGCCCATCCCGCCCCTAACTCCGCCCAGTTCCGCCCATTCTCCGCCCCATGGCTGAC
TAATTTTTTTTATTTATGCAGAGGCCGAGGCCGCCTCGGCCTCTGAGCTATTCCAGAAGTAGTGAGGAGG
CTTTTTTGGAGGCCTAGGCTTTTGCAAAAAGCTTTCTAGAGGTACCACCGGAGCTTACCATGACCGAGTA
CAAGCCCACGGTGCGCCTCGCCACCCGCGACGACGTCCCCAGGGCCGTACGCACCCTCGCCGCCGCGTTC
GCCGACTACCCCGCCACGCGCCACACCGTCGATCCGGACCGCCACATCGAGCGGGTCACCGAGCTGCAAG
AACTCTTCCTCACGCGCGTCGGGCTCGACATCGGCAAGGTGTGGGTCGCGGACGACGGCGCCGCCGTGGC
GGTCTGGACCACGCCGGAGAGCGTCGAAGCGGGGGCGGTGTTCGCCGAGATCGGCCCGCGCATGGCCGAG
TTGAGCGGTTCCCGGCTGGCCGCGCAGCAACAGATGGAAGGCCTCCTGGCGCCGCACCGGCCCAAGGAGC
CCGCGTGGTTCCTGGCCACCGTCGGCGTCTCGCCCGACCACCAGGGCAAGGGTCTGGGCAGCGCCGTCGT
GCTCCCCGGAGTGGAGGCGGCCGAGCGCGCCGGGGTGCCCGCCTTCCTGGAGACCTCCGCGCCCCGCAAC
CTCCCCTTCTACGAGCGGCTCGGCTTCACCGTCACCGCCGACGTCGAGGTGCCCGAAGGACCGCGCACCT
GGTGCATGACCCGCAAGCCCGGTGCCAGTTAACGAATTCTAGATCTTGAGACAAATGGCAGTATTCATCC
ACAATTTTAAAAGAAAAGGGGGGATTGGGGGGTACAGTGCAGGGGAAAGAATAGTAGACATAATAGCAAC
AGACATACAAACTAAAGAATTACAAAAACAAATTACAAAAATTCAAAATTTTCGGGTTTATTACAGGGAC
AGCAGAGATCCACTTTGGCGCCGGCTCGAGGCCTGCAGGTGCAAAGATGGATAAAGTTTTAAACAGAGAG
GAATCTTTGCAGCTAATGGACCTTCTAGGTCTTGAAAGGAGTGGGAATTGGCTCCGGTGCCCGTCAGTGG
GCAGAGCGCACATCGCCCACAGTCCCCGAGAAGTTGGGGGGAGGGGTCGGCAATTGAACCGGTGCCTAGA
GAAGGTGGCGCGGGGTAAACTGGGAAAGTGATGTCGTGTACTGGCTCCGCCTTTTTCCCGAGGGTGGGGG
AGAACCGTATATAAGTGCAGTAGTCGCCGTGAACGTTCTTTTTCGCAACGGGTTTGCCGCCAGAACACAG
GTAAGTGCCGTGTGTGGTTCCCGCGGGCCTGGCCTCTTTACGGGTTATGGCCCTTGCGTGCCTTGAATTA
CTTCCACCTGGCTGCAGTACGTGATTCTTGATCCCGAGCTTCGGGTTGGAAGTGGGTGGGAGAGTTCGAG
GCCTTGCGCTTAAGGAGCCCCTTCGCCTCGTGCTTGAGTTGAGGCCTGGCCTGGGCGCTGGGGCCGCCGC
GTGCGAATCTGGTGGCACCTTCGCGCCTGTCTCGCTGCTTTCGATAAGTCTCTAGCCATTTAAAATTTTT
GATGACCTGCTGCGACGCTTTTTTTCTGGCAAGATAGTCTTGTAAATGCGGGCCAAGATCTGCACACTGG
TATTTCGGTTTTTGGGGCCGCGGGCGGCGACGGGGCCCGTGCGTCCCAGCGCACATGTTCGGCGAGGCGG
GGCCTGCGAGCGCGGCCACCGAGAATCGGACGGGGGTAGTCTCAAGCTGGCCGGCCTGCTCTGGTGCCTG
GCCTCGCGCCGCCGTGTATCGCCCCGCCCTGGGCGGCAAGGCTGGCCCGGTCGGCACCAGTTGCGTGAGC
GGAAAGATGGCCGCTTCCCGGCCCTGCTGCAGGGAGCTCAAAATGGAGGACGCGGCGCTCGGGAGAGCGG
GCGGGTGAGTCACCCACACAAAGGAAAAGGGCCTTTCCGTCCTCAGCCGTCGCTTCATGTGACTCCACGG
AGTACCGGGCGCCGTCCAGGCACCTCGATTAGTTCTCGAGCTTTTGGAGTACGTCGTCTTTAGGTTGGGG
GGAGGGGTTTTATGCGATGGAGTTTCCCCACACTGAGTGGGTGGAGACTGAAGTTAGGCCAGCTTGGCAC
TTGATGTAATTCTCCTTGGAATTTGCCCTTTTTGAGTTTGGATCTTGGTTCATTCTCAAGCCTCAGACAG
TGGTTCAAAGTTTTTTTCTTCCATTTCAGGTGTCGTGAGGCTAGCACCGCCACCATGGAAAGTAGCAAGT
TATGTGGCCTTGAAGGTTCCATTTTCAGAAATGACTGGCAAAGCAAAAGCAAGATTGACTTACAAGGACC
TGAAGTGGGATATTTCAGTCAAATGAAAATCATCTCTGAAAATGTGCCCAGTTACAAAACTCATGAATCT
CTTACTTTACCTCGGAGAACTCATGACAGTGAGAAGCCCTATGAATACAAGGAATATGAGAAGGTCTTCA
GTTGTGACTTAGAGTTTGATGAATATCAGAAAATACATACTGGTGGAAAAAACTATGAATGTAATCAATG
TTGGAAAACCTTTGGGATAGATAACTCCAGTATGTTACAACTGAATATTCATACTGGTGTGAAACCTTGT
AAATATATGGAATATGGGAATACATGTAGTTTTTATAAAGACTTTAATGTATACCAGAAAATTCATAATG
AGAAGTTCTATAAATGTAAGGAATACAGAAGGACCTTTGAAAGAGTTGGAAAAGTTACTCCACTTCAAAG
AGTTCATGATGGTGAGAAACACTTTGAATGCTCATTCTGTGGGAAATCCTTTAGAGTGCATGCACAACTT
ACTCGACATCAGAAAATCCATACTGATGAGAAAACTTACAAATGTATGGAATGTGGCAAGGACTTCAGAT
TTCATTCACAGCTTACCGAACATCAGAGAATTCATACTGGTGAGAAACCCTACAAATGTATGCACTGTGA
GAAGGTTTTTAGAATTAGTTCACAGCTCATTGAACATCAGAGAATTCACACTGGTGAGAAACCTTATGCA
TGTAAGGAATGTGGGAAGGCTTTTGGAGTATGTAGAGAACTTGCTCGTCATCAGAGAATTCATACTGGTA
AGAAACCCTATGAATGCAAAGCATGTGGAAAGGTCTTTAGAAATAGTTCATCCCTGACTAGACATCAGAG
GATTCATACTGGTGAAAAACCCTATAAATGTAAAGAATGTGAGAAAGCATTTGGAGTAGGTAGTGAACTT
ACTCGACATGAAAGAATTCACAGTGGTCAAAAACCTTATGAATGTAAGGAGTGTGGAAAGTTCTTTAGAC
TTACGTCAGCCCTTATTCAACATCAAAGAATTCATAGTGGTGAGAAACCTTATGAATGTAAGGTATGTGG
GAAGGCCTTTAGACATAGTTCAGCCCTTACAGAACATCAGAGAATTCATACTGGAGAAAAACCCTATGAA
TGCAAGGCATGTGGGAAGGCCTTTAGACATAGTTCATCCTTTACCAAACATCAGCGCATTCATACTGATG
ATAAACCCTATGAATGTAAGGAGTGTGGGAATTCCTTTAGTGTTGTTGGGCATCTTACTTGCCAACCGAA
AATTTACACTGGTGAGAAATCATTTGACTAGTAATGAACTAGTCCGTAACTTGAAAGTATTTCGATTTCT
TGGCTTTATATATCTTGTGGAAAGGACGACAGCCTTTCCTCCAACTATGACTGACGCGTTAAGTCGACAA
TCAACCTCTGGATTACAAAATTTGTGAAAGATTGACTGGTATTCTTAACTATGTTGCTCCTTTTACGCTA
TGTGGATACGCTGCTTTAATGCCTTTGTATCATGCTATTGCTTCCCGTATGGCTTTCATTTTCTCCTCCT
TGTATAAATCCTGGTTGCTGTCTCTTTATGAGGAGTTGTGGCCCGTTGTCAGGCAACGTGGCGTGGTGTG
CACTGTGTTTGCTGACGCAACCCCCACTGGTTGGGGCATTGCCACCACCTGTCAGCTCCTTTCCGGGACT
TTCGCTTTCCCCCTCCCTATTGCCACGGCGGAACTCATCGCCGCCTGCCTTGCCCGCTGCTGGACAGGGG
CTCGGCTGTTGGGCACTGACAATTCCGTGGTGTTGTCGGGGAAATCATCGTCCTTTCCTTGGCTGCTCGC
CTGTGTTGCCACCTGGATTCTGCGCGGGACGTCCTTCTGCTACGTCCCTTCGGCCCTCAATCCAGCGGAC
CTTCCTTCCCGCGGCCTGCTGCCGGCTCTGCGGCCTCTTCCGCGTCTTCGCCTTCGCCCTCAGACGAGTC
GGATCTCCCTTTGGGCCGCCTCCCCGCGTCGACTTTAAGACCAATGACTTACAAGGCAGCTGTAGATCTT
AGCCACTTTTTAAAAGAAAAGGGGGGACTGGAAGGGCTAATTCACTCCCAACGAAGACAAGATCTGCTTT
TTGCTTGTACTGGGTCTCTCTGGTTAGACCAGATCTGAGCCTGGGAGCTCTCTGGCTAACTAGGGAACCC
ACTGCTTAAGCCTCAATAAAGCTTGCCTTGAGTGCTTCAAGTAGTGTGTGCCCGTCTGTTGTGTGACTCT
GGTAACTAGAGATCCCTCAGACCCTTTTAGTCAGTGTGGAAAATCTCTAGCAGTACGTATAGTAGTTCAT
GTCATCTTATTATTCAGTATTTATAACTTGCAAAGAAATGAATATCAGAGAGTGAGAGGAACTTGTTTAT
TGCAGCTTATAATGGTTACAAATAAAGCAATAGCATCACAAATTTCACAAATAAAGCATTTTTTTCACTG
CATTCTAGTTGTGGTTTGTCCAAACTCATCAATGTATCTTATCATGTCTGGCTCTAGCTATCCCGCCCCT
AACTCCGCCCATCCCGCCCCTAACTCCGCCCAGTTCCGCCCATTCTCCGCCCCATGGCTGACTAATTTTT
TTTATTTATGCAGAGGCCGAGGCCGCCTCGGCCTCTGAGCTATTCCAGAAGTAGTGAGGAGGCTTTTTTG
GAGGCCTAGGGACGTACCCAATTCGCCCTATAGTGAGTCGTATTACGCGCGCTCACTGGCCGTCGTTTTA
CAACGTCGTGACTGGGAAAACCCTGGCGTTACCCAACTTAATCGCCTTGCAGCACATCCCCCTTTCGCCA
GCTGGCGTAATAGCGAAGAGGCCCGCACCGATCGCCCTTCCCAACAGTTGCGCAGCCTGAATGGCGAATG
GG
[124 nt withheld, positions 7073-7196]
C
[91 nt withheld, positions 7198-7288]
A
[49 nt withheld, positions 7290-7338]
CCTTTGACGTTGGAGTCCACGTTCTTT
[37 nt withheld, positions 7366-7402]
ACCCTATCTCGGTCTATTCTTTTGATTTATAAGGGATTTTGCCGATTTCGGCCTATTGGTTAAAAAATGA
GCTGATTTAACAAAAATTTAACGCGAATTTTAACAAAATATTAACGCTTACAATTTAGGTGGCACTTTTC
GGGGAAATGTGCGCGGAACCCCTATTTGTTTATTTTTCTAAATACATTCAAATATGTATCCGCTCATGAG
ACAATAACCCTGATAAATGCTTCAATAATATTGAAAAAGGAAGAGTATGAGTATTCAACATTTCCGTGTC
GCCCTTATTCCCTTTTTTGCGGCATTTTGCCTTCCTGTTTTTGCTCACCCAGAAACGCTGGTGAAAGTAA
AAGATGCTGAAGATCAGTTGGGTGCACGAGTGGGTTACATCGAACTGGATCTCAACAGCGGTAAGATCCT
TGAGAGTTTTCGCCCCGAAGAACGTTTTCCAATGATGAGCACTTTTAAAGTTCTGCTATGTGGCGCGGTA
TTATCCCGTATTGACGCCGGGCAAGAGCAACTCGGTCGCCGCATACACTATTCTCAGAATGACTTGGTTG
AGTACTCACCAGTCACAGAAAAGCATCTTACGGATGGCATGACAGTAAGAGAATTATGCAGTGCTGCCAT
AACCATGAGTGATAACACTGCGGCCAACTTACTTCTGACAACGATCGGAGGACCGAAGGAGCTAACCGCT
TTTTTGCACAACATGGGGGATCATGTAACTCGCCTTGATCGTTGGGAACCGGAGCTGAATGAAGCCATAC
CAAACGACGAGCGTGACACCACGATGCCTGTAGCAATGGCAACAACGTTGCGCAAACTATTAACTGGCGA
ACTACTTACTCTAGCTTCCCGGCAACAATTAATAGACTGGATGGAGGCGGATAAAGTTGCAGGACCACTT
CTGCGCTCGGCCCTTCCGGCTGGCTGGTTTATTGCTGATAAATCTGGAGCCGGTGAGCGTGGGTCTCGCG
GTATCATTGCAGCACTGGGGCCAGATGGTAAGCCCTCCCGTATCGTAGTTATCTACACGACGGGGAGTCA
GGCAACTATGGATGAACGAAATAGACAGATCGCTGAGATAGGTGCCTCACTGATTAAGCATTGGTAACTG
TCAGACCAAGTTTACTCATATATACTTTAGATTGATTTAAAACTTCATTTTTAATTTAAAAGGATCTAGG
TGAAGATCCTTTTTGATAATCTCATGACCAAAATCCCTTAACGTGAGTTTTCGTTCCACTGAGCGTCAGA
CCCCGTAGAAAAGATCAAAGGATCTTCTTGAGATCCTTTTTTTCTGCGCGTAATCTGCTGCTTGCAAACA
AAAAAACCACCGCTACCAGCGGTGGTTTGTTTGCCGGATCAAGAGCTACCAACTCTTTTTCCGAAGGTAA
CTGGCTTCAGCAGAGCGCAGATACCAAATACTGTTCTTCTAGTGTAGCCGTAGTTAGGCCACCACTTCAA
GAACTCTGTAGCACCGCCTACATACCTCGCTCTGCTAATCCTGTTACCAGTGGCTGCTGCCAGTGGCGAT
AAGTCGTGTCTTACCGGGTTGGACTCAAGACGATAGTTACCGGATAAGGCGCAGCGGTCGGGCTGAACGG
GGGGTTCGTGCACACAGCCCAGCTTGGAGCGAACGACCTACACCGAACTGAGATACCTACAGCGTGAGCT
ATGAGAAAGCGCCACGCTTCCCGAAGGGAGAAAGGCGGACAGGTATCCGGTAAGCGGCAGGGTCGGAACA
GGAGAGCGCACGAGGGAGCTTCCAGGGGGAAACGCCTGGTATCTTTATAGTCCTGTCGGGTTTCGCCACC
TCTGACTTGAGCGTCGATTTTTGTGATGCTCGTCAGGGGGGCGGAGCCTATGGAAAAACGCCAGCAACGC
GGCCTTTTTACGGTTCCTGGCCTTTTGCTGGCCTTTTGCTCACATGTTCTTTCCTGCGTTATCCCCTGAT
TCTGTGGATAACCGTATTACCGCCTTTGAGTGAGCTGATACCGCTCGCCGCAGCCGAACGACCGAGCGCA
GCGAGTCAGTGAGCGAGGAAGCGGAAGAGCGCCCAATACGCAAACCGCCTCTCCCCGCGCGTTGGCCGAT
TCATTAATGCAGCTGGCACGACAGGTTTCCCGACTGGAAAGCGGGCAGTGAGCGCAACGCAATTAATGTG
AGTTAGCTCACTCATTAGGCACCCCAGGCTTTACACTTTATGCTTCCGGCTCGTATGTTGTGTGGAATTG
TGAGCGGATAACAATTTCACACAGGAAACAGCTATGACCATGATTACGCCAAGCGCGCAATTAACCCTCA
CTAAAGGGAACAAAAGCTGGAGCTGCAAGC
