>Addgene plasmid #141942 | TFORF2146 | depositor partial sequence | sequence record 277963 | Insert
ACCGCCACCATGGAAAGTAGCAAGTTATGTGGCCTTGAAGGTTCCATTTTCAGAAATGACTGGCAAAGCA
AAAGCAAGATTGACTTACAAGGACCTGAAGTGGGATATTTCAGTCAAATGAAAATCATCTCTGAAAATGT
GCCCAGTTACAAAACTCATGAATCTCTTACTTTACCTCGGAGAACTCATGACAGTGAGAAGCCCTATGAA
TACAAGGAATATGAGAAGGTCTTCAGTTGTGACTTAGAGTTTGATGAATATCAGAAAATACATACTGGTG
GAAAAAACTATGAATGTAATCAATGTTGGAAAACCTTTGGGATAGATAACTCCAGTATGTTACAACTGAA
TATTCATACTGGTGTGAAACCTTGTAAATATATGGAATATGGGAATACATGTAGTTTTTATAAAGACTTT
AATGTATACCAGAAAATTCATAATGAGAAGTTCTATAAATGTAAGGAATACAGAAGGACCTTTGAAAGAG
TTGGAAAAGTTACTCCACTTCAAAGAGTTCATGATGGTGAGAAACACTTTGAATGCTCATTCTGTGGGAA
ATCCTTTAGAGTGCATGCACAACTTACTCGACATCAGAAAATCCATACTGATGAGAAAACTTACAAATGT
ATGGAATGTGGCAAGGACTTCAGATTTCATTCACAGCTTACCGAACATCAGAGAATTCATACTGGTGAGA
AACCCTACAAATGTATGCACTGTGAGAAGGTTTTTAGAATTAGTTCACAGCTCATTGAACATCAGAGAAT
TCACACTGGTGAGAAACCTTATGCATGTAAGGAATGTGGGAAGGCTTTTGGAGTATGTAGAGAACTTGCT
CGTCATCAGAGAATTCATACTGGTAAGAAACCCTATGAATGCAAAGCATGTGGAAAGGTCTTTAGAAATA
GTTCATCCCTGACTAGACATCAGAGGATTCATACTGGTGAAAAACCCTATAAATGTAAAGAATGTGAGAA
AGCATTTGGAGTAGGTAGTGAACTTACTCGACATGAAAGAATTCACAGTGGTCAAAAACCTTATGAATGT
AAGGAGTGTGGAAAGTTCTTTAGACTTACGTCAGCCCTTATTCAACATCAAAGAATTCATAGTGGTGAGA
AACCTTATGAATGTAAGGTATGTGGGAAGGCCTTTAGACATAGTTCAGCCCTTACAGAACATCAGAGAAT
TCATACTGGAGAAAAACCCTATGAATGCAAGGCATGTGGGAAGGCCTTTAGACATAGTTCATCCTTTACC
AAACATCAGCGCATTCATACTGATGATAAACCCTATGAATGTAAGGAGTGTGGGAATTCCTTTAGTGTTG
TTGGGCATCTTACTTGCCAACCGAAAATTTACACTGGTGAGAAATCATTTGACTAGTAATGAACTAGTCC
GTAACTTGAAAGTATTTCGATTTCTTGGCTTTATATATCTTGTGGAAAGGACGACAGCCTTTCCTCCAAC
TATGACTG
