>Addgene plasmid #141942 | TFORF2146 | depositor partial sequence | sequence record 277964 | Barcode
CAGCCTTTCCTCCAACTATGACTG
